>Addgene plasmid #241322 | pcDNA3.1-MSTN-S105C | addgene full sequence | sequence record 491250 | Addgene NGS Result
GACGGATCGGGAGATCTCCCGATCCCCTATGGTGCACTCTCAGTACAATCTGCTCTGATGCCGCATAGTT
AAGCCAGTATCTGCTCCCTGCTTGTGTGTTGGAGGTCGCTGAGTAGTGCGCGAGCAAAATTTAAGCTACA
ACAAGGCAAGGCTTGACCGACAATTGCATGAAGAATCTGCTTAGGGTTAGGCGTTTTGCGCTGCTTCGCG
ATGTACGGGCCAGATATACGCGTTGACATTGATTATTGACTAGTTATTAATAGTAATCAATTACGGGGTC
ATTAGTTCATAGCCCATATATGGAGTTCCGCGTTACATAACTTACGGTAAATGGCCCGCCTGGCTGACCG
CCCAACGACCCCCGCCCATTGACGTCAATAATGACGTATGTTCCCATAGTAACGCCAATAGGGACTTTCC
ATTGACGTCAATGGGTGGAGTATTTACGGTAAACTGCCCACTTGGCAGTACATCAAGTGTATCATATGCC
AAGTACGCCCCCTATTGACGTCAATGACGGTAAATGGCCCGCCTGGCATTATGCCCAGTACATGACCTTA
TGGGACTTTCCTACTTGGCAGTACATCTACGTATTAGTCATCGCTATTACCATGGTGATGCGGTTTTGGC
AGTACATCAATGGGCGTGGATAGCGGTTTGACTCACGGGGATTTCCAAGTCTCCACCCCATTGACGTCAA
TGGGAGTTTGTTTTGGCACCAAAATCAACGGGACTTTCCAAAATGTCGTAACAACTCCGCCCCATTGACG
CAAATGGGCGGTAGGCGTGTACGGTGGGAGGTCTATATAAGCAGAGCTCTCTGGCTAACTAGAGAACCCA
CTGCTTACTGGCTTATCGAAATTAATACGACTCACTATAGGGAGACCCAAGCTGGCTAGCGTTTAAACTT
AAGCTTGGTACCGAGCTCGGATCCGTTTGGCTTGGCGTTACTCAAAAGCAAAAGAAAAGTAAAAGGAAGA
AGTAAGAACAAGGGAAAAGATTGTATTGATTTTAAAACCATGCAAAAACTGCAAATCTCTGTTTATATTT
ACCTATTTATGCTGATTGTTGCTGGCCCAGTGGATCTGAATGAGAACAGCGAGCAGAAGGAAAATGTGGA
AAAAGAGGGGCTGTGTAATGCATGTTTGTGGAGGGAAAACACTACATCCTCAAGACTAGAAGCCATAAAA
ATCCAAATCCTCAGTAAACTTCGCCTGGAAACAGCTCCTAACATCAGCAAAGATGCTATCAGACAACTTT
TGCCCAAGGCTCCTCCACTCCTGGAACTGATTGATCAGTTCGATGTCCAGAGAGATGCCAGCAGTGACGG
CTGCTTGGAAGACGATGACTACCACGCCAGGACGGAAACGGTCATTACCATGCCCACGGAGTGTGAGTAG
TCCTGCTGGTGCAGAGCAACGACTCTGCTGACTGCTGTTCTAGTGTTCATGAGAAACCGATCTATTTTCA
GGCTCTTTTAACAAGCTGCTGGCTTGTATGTAAGGAGGAGGGGAAAGAGCTTTTTTCAAGATTTCATGAG
AAATAGACCAATGAGACTGAAAGCTGCTACTTTATTTGTTTCCTTAGAGAGCTAAAAAGCTAAAAATCAA
AAATGAAATGCTTGCATAGCATTCATGTTATATAGTTTAGTATGACAACTATAACATGTTTATGTTTTCA
CAGCTTAATGCTACCAAGGTAAAGGATTGGGAGACAGTATCAGCAATGTGAAAAATTTACATCAAATTTC
CTAATTGCATTTGGTTGCCTGAAATATGCATTTAAAATAACAGGGTGTTGTTTTTTTTTTTTTTTTTTTC
ATTAATAAAAGAGAAAGGAAGAAATCTGTAGAGGTTGAAGCCTATCTGGGCGTTTGCTGAACACTTAGAA
TGACTTCTGTTATTCAAAACTATTTCTCATAGGGTTTTTATGGTCTTCACAGAGTATCTAATTTTGAAAG
CTATTAGAGTGGAAAGGATAAAAGAATATTCTTAATAAACTTAATGTATTAGTAAGAGCAATAAGGAAGT
AAACACAGCATAGTGAAAAATCATGAGCTAATCAGCAGAAAATTCTAAGAAATAAACATTTTAATTACAA
AGTTCCACTTATACCCTGACCATGGTACTATTGTTGAGAGTACCTGGTCTGCACATATCTAGGAGGCACA
TGCTTAATAACCTTCTAAAATATTATTGTATTCCTCATAGGAGGGAGAACTATTACCTATATGTAGTACC
TATGTTGTTTCTGAAAGATAATATGTTTCATGTATTTCTGTTGCAGTCACTTCAAACCTATACTCAAGGA
AAGGGAGACAGGCATCTCAACAGAGAAGGCATGACCAGAAAGAGTTTTGTGCCATGTGTCTGCGATCTTG
CTTTATACAGGGCTCTACCCACTTTAAACTGGACTCAAAACAGTTTCAAAATACTGCTTTTTCTTATTAA
GTAACTAGTTTATAAGGCAACAAATAAATTTCCTTTAAGACTGTGCTATCAGATAATCCTGGAATAGATT
TGCCTTACTTATAAACAATCTTGAGAAAACAAAAAGGCAAGAAATTGCTAAGTGCTTCTGCTTACAATGA
CAGCCTGGCCCTAAAGACAATGTTTTCTAAGTTTTGAAACAGCTTGAATACAACATCTAAGTTTTGGTGC
TAATTACCTGCTAGTTTTTTTATTTTTTTCCTTTAAAAGGCTGTCCCAGCGTCCTAACATAACAGATGCA
CTATATTTTCTGCTAATTCCCGAGGCTCAGTTAGTTGCTCACTGTGTCTTGTCCCCAGGTAATTCAGGCC
TGGGGGAAGGGTTCCTTCCTCCAGACTGATTGGTACAGCTGCTCAGTAAGTGTAACTACTCAGATTCCCA
AAGAATTCTAAGTGGATGTTCTTCCACAGTGTCTCTTGTTCTCTCTAATCATCATCATTTTAAAATTTCA
TCCACTTTTCATTCCTTAATAGAATTTTCCTTAGTCCACAGTTCTCTGGAAAGGAAGTAGGCTTCTCATA
ACAGCTGAAAAAACATATACCTAAAAGATTCTGAAAAGCTGTAATAACTGTTATACTTGATATTTTGCTG
TTATGAATGAAATGCTACATATTTTTCCATTTTAAAAGACTAAATATGCACACATTATTCCAATTAAAAA
ATGTTCATAGATTGATATGGAGGTGTTCGTTCATTTTTCATAAAAATGATCTTAGTAACTTTTTTTCTTA
TTCATTTATAGCTGATCTTCTAACGCAAGTGGAAGGAAAACCCAAATGTTGTTTCTTTAAATTTAGCTCT
AAGATACAATACAATAAACTAGTAAAGGCCCAACTGTGGATATATCTGAGGCCTGTCAAGACTCCTGCGA
CAGTGTTTGTGCAAATCCTGAGACTCATCAAACCCATGAAAGACGGTACAAGGTATACTGGAATCCGATC
TCTGAAACTTGACATGAACCCAGGCACTGGTATTTGGCAGAGCATTGATGTGAAGACAGTGTTGCAGAAC
TGGCTCAAACAACCTGAATCCAACTTAGGCATTGAAATCAAAGCTTTAGATGAGAATGGCCATGATCTTG
CTGTAACCTTCCCAGAACCAGGAGAAGATGGACTGGTAAGTGATTACTGAAAATAACATGCTAAAAACCT
TGTTATGTGTTTATTCATAATGTGAATGAATAGTAGTGAAAAATAACTACCAGTTTCCTGTGCTTATAAG
CCAGACAAAGGCACCTTACCCCAGTGGTAGCCCTGTACTCAATAAAAGTAGGTGTCCCATTTCACATCCT
ATGAAACACTCTCTTGATACTTTGACTTTGCATGAGGATTTAAAAGAAAAAAAGTTATACCATGGTCCTT
AAGTTTTTAGGGAATTCTTTGGAATTGAGAATGAAATATAAAATGCTTTCCGTTGATGTGCTACATGATT
ATATAAATAAAAACATGAAGTCTTCACAGTGGATTCTAGTACTCACCCAACAACACATTTTTTCCCCCAG
AAGAGTGACCAATTTGTTAAAATTCTTTTGCTTAATAAGGCAGAAAAATGAACTCTACAAGTTATAATTA
AAATAAAATGCTTTTACTTATAGAAATTAACTAGATATATGTTCAGGTTTATATACTATTAAATATACTA
TATTTAAGATCTCTCATGATAAATATGTTCCTTGTTTTATAGACTATTGATGCACTGATGTATATGTGGA
TTACTTTGTGAATTACCCCTGGTAAAATTAAAAATTTCAGGCTAGTTAACTTGTACTACTTAGCTATTTT
CTGAACTGTCTTACTGTTCTTTAACAGGAGTTAACTTAGGTAATGTCAACTAATTTAATATAAAGTCAAA
CAGAAAATAATGCCTTATATATTATAAAAATTAATAAAAAACCATTTTAAAATCTAGTATAAGTTTAGAG
CTACTCACTCTTCTGGCTTATCTATGCTTGTATTTACTTCTGTTTTCAAAAAATTTTTTAATGTGACCAT
ACCTTTTATTTCCAGTTATTGATATAATTTACAACAAAAGATTATACTTGCAAGCTTTATAGTTTTTAAA
TGGTCTTATTTGTAGTGAATATCATATCTAAATGATATCTAAATGTAAAGTAAATCATACCTAAATGAAA
ACATATTCTTTAAGTCATTATAAAATTTTCCAGGTGATCAATTTTTCTTTAAATATACTACATAAAATGT
TATTGACTCCCAAAATGATGTTATTTTGTATAATCTTAAATACCAATAATTACCAGGTCTATTTTGGTTT
TAGTGTAGGATAAAAAAGAATGTGTTCTTTTTTCTAGGTAGCATTTTAATGATCAAAGTTGGTGACGTGA
CAGAGGTCTTAAGTATTATTAAACAGATGATTAATAAGATGTATTCCTCAGACTTTTCCATATAAAAGGA
AAAATGTCTCAAATTCATGAAAAGATTGGTACAGGAGGAGGATTAGCAAATTGTAGTTTAAATATCTGAA
TGGAAACACTTTTTAGTGAAAGAATAAAGGGAATATCATTGTATCTTCTTCTGAGTCTGTGCCTCTCTCT
CTTGGAGTTAGTCTTTCCAACCCTATATACTTACCACTATCTTCATCCCTCTACCTTCCTTTTTCCCATT
ACATCTGTGCAGTACTGGGTGGCAACTATTGTGTTTCGGTGTTAATATCCAAGTTTCCCTGAATAAGACC
AAGTGAATGGAGGATGAATGAGTATACCTATCCCTCCAGGGGTCATCAGACATATTTAGCCACCATATTT
AATCAATAAGCAGGAAGACATAAGCTAGCCTTGTCCTTCTTCTTTCCTCCCTGCTCCTTTCTCTTCTCTT
CCCCCTCTCCCTTTACTGTCATCCATCAGTATTTTCAGAGCATCTATTATGTGTCAGGCATTCAGATACT
CAAACGGAGGAAAACAAGAATAAACAAGACAAAGATCTGACCACAGGGGAATCCCTATGGCTACTGTAGA
CTTTTGAGCCATAAAGGAAGAATCAAGCCTAGTGTAAATGAAAATTCCTTAATGCTGTGCCTTTTAAAAA
GAAATGTGACATAAGCAAAATGATTAGTTTCTTTCTTTAATAATGAGTCCTTGAGGTAGGAGAGTGTTTT
GGGATCTATTATTAACTCTTCTTTCCTTTCCATACAGACTCCTTTTTTAGAAGTCAAGGTAACAGACACA
CCAAAAAGATCTAGGAGAGATTTTGGGCTTGATTGTGATGAACACTCCACAGAATCTCGATGCTGTCGTT
ACCCTCTAACTGTGGATTTTGAAGCTTTTGGATGGGATTGGATTATTGCACCTAAAAGATATAAGGCCAA
TTACTGCTCTGGAGAATGTGAATTTGTATTTTTGCAAAAGTATCCTCATACCCATCTTGTGCACCAAGCA
AACCCCAGAGGTTCAGCCGGCCCCTGCTGTACTCCTACAAAGATGTCTCCAATTAATATGCTATATTTTA
ATGGCGAAGGACAAATAATATACGGGAAGATTCCAGCCATGGTAGTAGATCGCTGTGGGTGTTCATGAGG
TCTATATTTGGTTCATAGCTTCCTCAAACATGGAAGGTCTTCCCCTCAACAATTTTGAAACTGTGAAATT
ATGTACCACAGGCTATAAGCCTAGAGTATGCTACAGTCACTTAAGCACAAGCTACAGTATATGAGCTAAA
AAGAGAGAATATATGCAATGGTTGGCATTTAACCATCCAAACAAATCGTATAATAAAAAGTTTTATGATT
TCCAGAGTTTTTGAACTAGGAGATCAAATTCCATTTATGTTGAAATATATTACAACACATGCAGGTGAAT
GAAAGCAATTCTCCTTGTCTTCTGGTGAATTAAAGGAGTATGCTTTAAAATCTATTTCTCTACAGTTTCA
CTTAATATTTACAGAAAAATCTATATGTAGTATTGGTAAAATGCAGTATTGTTATATACCATTATTTGAA
ACATCCTTAAACACTTGAATTTATATTGTATGATAGCATACTTGGTAAGATGAGATTCCACAAAGTAGGG
ATGGCACACCATACGCAGGTTACCATTCCTATACTGATTGATACAGTACATTAACAGTTTTTGCCAATGG
TGCTAATACAATAGGCTGAATGGCTGATGTTATCAGGTTTATCAAGCAAAAAACATTCAGGAAAGTAATA
AGTTTCTCCTTTCTTCAGGTGCATTTTCACACTCCTCCCTATGGGCAATGGATGTTCTATAGAGAAAGAA
AACTCATTTTCCTAGAGGTCTACATTCAATTCTGTAGCATACTTGGAGAAGCTGCATTGAAAAGGCAGTC
AAAAAGTATTCATTTTGGTCAAAATTTCAAAATTATAGCCTGCCTTTGCAATACTGCAGCTTTTAGGATG
AAATAATGGAAATGACTGATTCTATCAATATTGTATAAAAAGATTTTGAAATAGTTGCATTTATATAATA
TGTATACAATATTGTTTTGTAAATAAATGTCTCCTTTTTTATTTACTTTGGTATATTTTTACAGTAAGGA
CATTTCAAATTAAGTATTAAGGCACAAAGACATGTCATGTAGGACATAAAAGCAAAAGCTTATATTTTGG
AGCAAATTAGTTGATTAAATAGTGGTCTTAAAACTCCATATGCTAATGGTTAGATGGTTATATTACAATC
ATTTTATATTTTTTTACATTATTAGCATTCACTTATGGATTCATGATGGCTGTCTCGAGTCTAGAGGGCC
CGTTTAAACCCGCTGATCAGCCTCGACTGTGCCTTCTAGTTGCCAGCCATCTGTTGTTTGCCCCTCCCCC
GTGCCTTCCTTGACCCTGGAAGGTGCCACTCCCACTGTCCTTTCCTAATAAAATGAGGAAATTGCATCGC
ATTGTCTGAGTAGGTGTCATTCTATTCTGGGGGGTGGGGTGGGGCAGGACAGCAAGGGGGAGGATTGGGA
AGACAATAGCAGGCATGCTGGGGATGCGGTGGGCTCTATGGCTTCTGAGGCGGAAAGAACCAGCTGGGGC
TCTAGGGGGTATCCCC
[124 nt withheld, positions 7507-7630]
C
[91 nt withheld, positions 7632-7722]
A
[49 nt withheld, positions 7724-7772]
CCTTTGACGTTGGAGTCCACGTTCTTT
[37 nt withheld, positions 7800-7836]
ACCCTATCTCGGTCTATTCTTTTGATTTATAAGGGATTTTGCCGATTTCGGCCTATTGGTTAAAAAATGA
GCTGATTTAACAAAAATTTAACGCGAATTAATTCTGTGGAATGTGTGTCAGTTAGGGTGTGGAAAGTCCC
CAGGCTCCCCAGCAGGCAGAAGTATGCAAAGCATGCATCTCAATTAGTCAGCAACCAGGTGTGGAAAGTC
CCCAGGCTCCCCAGCAGGCAGAAGTATGCAAAGCATGCATCTCAATTAGTCAGCAACCATAGTCCCGCCC
CTAACTCCGCCCATCCCGCCCCTAACTCCGCCCAGTTCCGCCCATTCTCCGCCCCATGGCTGACTAATTT
TTTTTATTTATGCAGAGGCCGAGGCCGCCTCTGCCTCTGAGCTATTCCAGAAGTAGTGAGGAGGCTTTTT
TGGAGGCCTAGGCTTTTGCAAAAAGCTCCCGGGAGCTTGTATATCCATTTTCGGATCTGATCAAGAGACA
GGATGAGGATCGTTTCGCATGATTGAACAAGATGGATTGCACGCAGGTTCTCCGGCCGCTTGGGTGGAGA
GGCTATTCGGCTATGACTGGGCACAACAGACAATCGGCTGCTCTGATGCCGCCGTGTTCCGGCTGTCAGC
GCAGGGGCGCCCGGTTCTTTTTGTCAAGACCGACCTGTCCGGTGCCCTGAATGAACTGCAGGACGAGGCA
GCGCGGCTATCGTGGCTGGCCACGACGGGCGTTCCTTGCGCAGCTGTGCTCGACGTTGTCACTGAAGCGG
GAAGGGACTGGCTGCTATTGGGCGAAGTGCCGGGGCAGGATCTCCTGTCATCTCACCTTGCTCCTGCCGA
GAAAGTATCCATCATGGCTGATGCAATGCGGCGGCTGCATACGCTTGATCCGGCTACCTGCCCATTCGAC
CACCAAGCGAAACATCGCATCGAGCGAGCACGTACTCGGATGGAAGCCGGTCTTGTCGATCAGGATGATC
TGGACGAAGAGCATCAGGGGCTCGCGCCAGCCGAACTGTTCGCCAGGCTCAAGGCGCGCATGCCCGACGG
CGAGGATCTCGTCGTGACCCATGGCGATGCCTGCTTGCCGAATATCATGGTGGAAAATGGCCGCTTTTCT
GGATTCATCGACTGTGGCCGGCTGGGTGTGGCGGACCGCTATCAGGACATAGCGTTGGCTACCCGTGATA
TTGCTGAAGAGCTTGGCGGCGAATGGGCTGACCGCTTCCTCGTGCTTTACGGTATCGCCGCTCCCGATTC
GCAGCGCATCGCCTTCTATCGCCTTCTTGACGAGTTCTTCTGAGCGGGACTCTGGGGTTCGAAATGACCG
ACCAAGCGACGCCCAACCTGCCATCACGAGATTTCGATTCCACCGCCGCCTTCTATGAAAGGTTGGGCTT
CGGAATCGTTTTCCGGGACGCCGGCTGGATGATCCTCCAGCGCGGGGATCTCATGCTGGAGTTCTTCGCC
CACCCCAACTTGTTTATTGCAGCTTATAATGGTTACAAATAAAGCAATAGCATCACAAATTTCACAAATA
AAGCATTTTTTTCACTGCATTCTAGTTGTGGTTTGTCCAAACTCATCAATGTATCTTATCATGTCTGTAT
ACCGTCGACCTCTAGCTAGAGCTTGGCGTAATCATGGTCATAGCTGTTTCCTGTGTGAAATTGTTATCCG
CTCACAATTCCACACAACATACGAGCCGGAAGCATAAAGTGTAAAGCCTGGGGTGCCTAATGAGTGAGCT
AACTCACATTAATTGCGTTGCGCTCACTGCCCGCTTTCCAGTCGGGAAACCTGTCGTGCCAGCTGCATTA
ATGAATCGGCCAACGCGCGGGGAGAGGCGGTTTGCGTATTGGGCGCTCTTCCGCTTCCTCGCTCACTGAC
TCGCTGCGCTCGGTCGTTCGGCTGCGGCGAGCGGTATCAGCTCACTCAAAGGCGGTAATACGGTTATCCA
CAGAATCAGGGGATAACGCAGGAAAGAACATGTGAGCAAAAGGCCAGCAAAAGGCCAGGAACCGTAAAAA
GGCCGCGTTGCTGGCGTTTTTCCATAGGCTCCGCCCCCCTGACGAGCATCACAAAAATCGACGCTCAAGT
CAGAGGTGGCGAAACCCGACAGGACTATAAAGATACCAGGCGTTTCCCCCTGGAAGCTCCCTCGTGCGCT
CTCCTGTTCCGACCCTGCCGCTTACCGGATACCTGTCCGCCTTTCTCCCTTCGGGAAGCGTGGCGCTTTC
TCATAGCTCACGCTGTAGGTATCTCAGTTCGGTGTAGGTCGTTCGCTCCAAGCTGGGCTGTGTGCACGAA
CCCCCCGTTCAGCCCGACCGCTGCGCCTTATCCGGTAACTATCGTCTTGAGTCCAACCCGGTAAGACACG
ACTTATCGCCACTGGCAGCAGCCACTGGTAACAGGATTAGCAGAGCGAGGTATGTAGGCGGTGCTACAGA
GTTCTTGAAGTGGTGGCCTAACTACGGCTACACTAGAAGAACAGTATTTGGTATCTGCGCTCTGCTGAAG
CCAGTTACCTTCGGAAAAAGAGTTGGTAGCTCTTGATCCGGCAAACAAACCACCGCTGGTAGCGGTGGTT
TTTTTGTTTGCAAGCAGCAGATTACGCGCAGAAAAAAAGGATCTCAAGAAGATCCTTTGATCTTTTCTAC
GGGGTCTGACGCTCAGTGGAACGAAAACTCACGTTAAGGGATTTTGGTCATGAGATTATCAAAAAGGATC
TTCACCTAGATCCTTTTAAATTAAAAATGAAGTTTTAAATCAATCTAAAGTATATATGAGTAAACTTGGT
CTGACAGTTACCAATGCTTAATCAGTGAGGCACCTATCTCAGCGATCTGTCTATTTCGTTCATCCATAGT
TGCCTGACTCCCCGTCGTGTAGATAACTACGATACGGGAGGGCTTACCATCTGGCCCCAGTGCTGCAATG
ATACCGCGAGACCCACGCTCACCGGCTCCAGATTTATCAGCAATAAACCAGCCAGCCGGAAGGGCCGAGC
GCAGAAGTGGTCCTGCAACTTTATCCGCCTCCATCCAGTCTATTAATTGTTGCCGGGAAGCTAGAGTAAG
TAGTTCGCCAGTTAATAGTTTGCGCAACGTTGTTGCCATTGCTACAGGCATCGTGGTGTCACGCTCGTCG
TTTGGTATGGCTTCATTCAGCTCCGGTTCCCAACGATCAAGGCGAGTTACATGATCCCCCATGTTGTGCA
AAAAAGCGGTTAGCTCCTTCGGTCCTCCGATCGTTGTCAGAAGTAAGTTGGCCGCAGTGTTATCACTCAT
GGTTATGGCAGCACTGCATAATTCTCTTACTGTCATGCCATCCGTAAGATGCTTTTCTGTGACTGGTGAG
TACTCAACCAAGTCATTCTGAGAATAGTGTATGCGGCGACCGAGTTGCTCTTGCCCGGCGTCAATACGGG
ATAATACCGCGCCACATAGCAGAACTTTAAAAGTGCTCATCATTGGAAAACGTTCTTCGGGGCGAAAACT
CTCAAGGATCTTACCGCTGTTGAGATCCAGTTCGATGTAACCCACTCGTGCACCCAACTGATCTTCAGCA
TCTTTTACTTTCACCAGCGTTTCTGGGTGAGCAAAAACAGGAAGGCAAAATGCCGCAAAAAAGGGAATAA
GGGCGACACGGAAATGTTGAATACTCATACTCTTCCTTTTTCAATATTATTGAAGCATTTATCAGGGTTA
TTGTCTCATGAGCGGATACATATTTGAATGTATTTAGAAAAATAAACAAATAGGGGTTCCGCGCACATTT
CCCCGAAAAGTGCCACCTGACGTC
Features (pLannotate 1.2.2; 22 found; start..end, strand, type, name):
     28..80      -  misc_feature   bom (fragment): basis of mobility region from pBR322
    235..614     +  enhancer       CMV enhancer: human cytomegalovirus immediate early enhancer
    615..818     +  promoter       CMV promoter: human cytomegalovirus (CMV) immediate early promoter
    814..847     +  LTR            5' LTR (truncated) (fragment): truncated 5' long terminal repeat (LTR) from HIV-1
    863..881     +  promoter       T7 promoter: promoter for bacteriophage T7 RNA polymerase
   1134..1391    +  CDS            Gdf11 (fragment): GDF11_MOUSE - Also known as Bmp11. Experimental evidence at protein level: Swiss-Prot protein existence level 1. Secreted signal that acts globally to specify positional identity along the anterior/posterior axis during development (PubMed:10391213). May play critical roles in patterning both mesodermal and neural tissues and in establishing the skeletal pattern. Signals through activin receptors type-2, ACVR2A and ACVR2B, and activin receptors type-1, ACVR1B, ACVR1C and TGFBR1 leading to the phosphorylation of SMAD2 and SMAD3 (PubMed:16845371, PubMed:12414726). From Mus musculus (Mouse).
   3246..3605    +  CDS            gdf-8 (fragment): GDF8_EPICO - Experimental evidence at protein level: Swiss-Prot protein existence level 1. Acts specifically as a negative regulator of skeletal muscle growth. From Epinephelus coioides (Orange-spotted grouper) (Epinephelus nebulosus).
   5641..6015    +  CDS            MSTN (fragment): GDF8_HUMAN - Also known as GDF8. Experimental evidence at protein level: Swiss-Prot protein existence level 1. Acts specifically as a negative regulator of skeletal muscle growth. From Homo sapiens (Human).
   7237..7461    +  polyA_signal   bGH poly(A) signal: bovine growth hormone polyadenylation signal
   7465..7486    +  promoter       SV40 promoter (fragment): SV40 enhancer and early promoter
   7507..7935    +  rep_origin     f1 ori (sequence partly withheld): f1 bacteriophage origin of replication; arrow indicates direction of (+) strand synthesis
   7949..8278    +  promoter       SV40 promoter: SV40 enhancer and early promoter
   8345..9136    +  CDS            neo: KKA2_KLEPN - Also known as kan, nptII. Experimental evidence at protein level: Swiss-Prot protein existence level 1. Resistance to kanamycin, neomycin, paromomycin, ribostamycin, butirosin and gentamicin B. From Klebsiella pneumoniae.
   9160..9318    +  CDS            ble (fragment): BLE_KLEPN - Experimental evidence at protein level: Swiss-Prot protein existence level 1. Binding protein with a strong affinity to the bleomycin family of antibiotics. Binds to CL990; an antimitotic-antibiotic compound. From Klebsiella pneumoniae.
   9313..9434    +  polyA_signal   SV40 poly(A) signal: SV40 polyadenylation signal
   9505..9527    -  protein_bind   lac operator (fragment): The lac repressor binds to the lac operator to inhibit transcription in E. coli. This inhibition can be relieved by adding lactose or isopropyl-β-D-thiogalactopyranoside (IPTG). lac repressor encoded by lacI
   9531..9561    -  promoter       lac promoter: promoter for the E. coli lac operon
   9576..9597    -  protein_bind   CAP binding site: CAP binding activates transcription in the presence of cAMP. E. coli catabolite activator protein
   9610..9702    -  CDS            lacI (fragment): lac repressor; lacI; The lac repressor binds to the lac operator to inhibit transcription in E. coli. This inhibition can be relieved by adding lactose or isopropyl-β-D-thiogalactopyranoside (IPTG).
   9885..10473   -  rep_origin     ori: high-copy-number ColE1/pMB1/pBR322/pUC origin of replication
  10644..11504   -  CDS            AmpR: β-lactamase; bla; confers resistance to ampicillin, carbenicillin, and related antibiotics
  11505..11609   -  promoter       AmpR promoter: bla
