[The description below was written by a language model from this plasmid's Addgene catalogue record and pLannotate feature annotations shown in this document.]
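Description:
pcDNA3.1-MSTN-S105C is a mammalian expression plasmid built on the Invitrogen pcDNA3.1(+) backbone and carrying the full bovine (Bos taurus) myostatin gene, MSTN (also known as GDF8), with the p.S105C missense variant. It is maintained in E. coli as a high-copy plasmid through a ColE1/pUC-type origin and selected with ampicillin via the β-lactamase gene. The backbone also provides an f1 origin and an SV40 early promoter–driven neomycin phosphotransferase cassette with an SV40 polyadenylation signal, which can be used for G418 selection of transfected mammalian cells.

The roughly 6.2 kb insert is genomic rather than cDNA. In the feature table, three separate coding fragments are matched by homology to GDF8/GDF11 family proteins from other species. They are spaced about two kilobases apart, consistent with MSTN exons interrupted by two introns. Transcription is driven by the CMV immediate early enhancer and promoter and terminated by the bovine growth hormone polyadenylation signal. A T7 promoter upstream of the insert serves as a sequencing primer site and could support in vitro transcription. Because the introns are retained, the transcript must be spliced in the host cell. The construct therefore works as a full-gene splicing reporter, fitting the associated study of how bovine MSTN variants affect pre-mRNA splicing.

The depositor notes that sequencing found six natural variants in intron 1 relative to the reference, with no detectable effect on RNA expression or splicing. The sequenced record is slightly shorter than the catalogued total size. Small annotated fragments such as the HIV-1 LTR, ble and lacI hits are probably incidental matches to backbone sequence rather than functional elements.
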