Addgene plasmid #241322: pcDNA3.1-MSTN-S105C
Purpose: Expresses bovine MSTN (p.S105C) in mammalian cells
Depositing lab: Mathilde Dupont-Nivet. Depositing organization: INRAE Jouy-en-Josas. Publication: Assessing the effect of bovine MSTN variants on pre-mRNA splicing. Gaiani N, Rocha D, Boulling A. Anim Genet. 2026 Feb;57(1):e70073. doi: 10.1002/age.70073. PubMed 41614706.
Backbone
  Vector backbone: pcDNA3.1 (+)
  Backbone manufacturer: Invitrogen (Life Technologies)
  Backbone size w/o insert (bp): 5431
  Total vector size (bp): 11679
  Vector type: Mammalian Expression
Growth in bacteria
  Bacterial resistance: Ampicillin, 100 μg/mL
  Growth temperature: 37°C
  Growth strain: DH5alpha
  Copy number: High Copy
Gene/Insert
  Gene/Insert name: MSTN full gene (alt name: Myostatin)
  Species: B. taurus (bovine)
  Insert size (bp): 6248
  Mutation: p.S105C
  GenBank ID: GeneID:281187
  Entrez Gene: MSTN (a.k.a. GDF8)
  Promoter: CMV
  Cloning method: Other
  Sequencing primers: 5′ TAATACGACTCACTATAGGG
Terms and licenses: Academic/Nonprofit Terms; Industry Terms: Not Available to Industry
Depositor comments: Addgene NGS finds six natural variants within MSTN intron 1 (NC_037329.1). The depositor confirms these intronic variants have no detectable effect on plasmid function, and that the plasmid has been tested and found fully functional in terms of RNA expression and splicing.
How to cite: pcDNA3.1-MSTN-S105C was a gift from Mathilde Dupont-Nivet (Addgene plasmid # 241322 ; http://n2t.net/addgene:241322 ; RRID:Addgene_241322)
